Addgene plasmid #205375: pICH41295(pro5U)-pAT3G08530(H,I)
Purpose: MoClo lvl0 Promoter + 5'UTR part
Depositing lab: Jennifer Nemhauser. Depositing organization: University of Washington. Publication: Building a pipeline to identify and engineer constitutive and repressible promoters. Yang EJY, Nemhauser JL. Quant Plant Biol. 2023 Oct 19;4:e12. doi: 10.1017/qpb.2023.10. eCollection 2023. PubMed 37901686.
Backbone
  Vector backbone: pICH41295
  Backbone manufacturer: Sylvestre Marillonnet Lab
  Vector type: Synthetic Biology
Growth in bacteria
  Bacterial resistance: Spectinomycin, 50 μg/mL
  Growth temperature: 37°C
  Growth strain: DH5alpha
  Copy number: High Copy
Gene/Insert
  Gene/Insert name: pAT3G08530(H,I)
  Species: A. thaliana (mustard weed)
  Insert size (bp): 611
  Cloning method: Restriction Enzyme; 5′ cloning site unknown (unknown if destroyed)
Terms and licenses: Academic/Nonprofit Terms; Industry Terms: Not Available to Industry
How to cite: pICH41295(pro5U)-pAT3G08530(H,I) was a gift from Jennifer Nemhauser (Addgene plasmid # 205375 ; http://n2t.net/addgene:205375 ; RRID:Addgene_205375)
