[The description below was written by a language model from this plasmid's Addgene catalogue record and pLannotate feature annotations shown in this document.]
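Description:
pICH41295(pro5U)-pAT3G08530(H,I) is a level 0 part plasmid for the MoClo (modular Golden Gate) cloning system, built in the pICH41295 acceptor backbone that is designated for combined promoter plus 5'UTR modules. It is a small, 2,864 nt synthetic-biology vector maintained in E. coli. Propagation relies on a high-copy ColE1/pUC-type origin of replication, and selection is by spectinomycin through an aadA (streptomycin/spectinomycin adenylyltransferase) gene, which the annotation places across the numbering origin of the circular record, downstream of a bla-type AmpR promoter. The short annotated fragments of lacI, an integrase and a gentamicin acetyltransferase are not functional genes. They are most likely remnants of the lacZ-region cloning site and of the integron-derived cassette from which the aadA marker originates.

The payload is a 611 bp Arabidopsis thaliana sequence named for the locus AT3G08530, supplied as a promoter and 5'UTR part. The automated feature table does not annotate this insert, but it presumably lies in the unannotated stretch between the lacI fragment and the resistance cassette. The record does not explain the "(H,I)" suffix, which may denote a particular variant or modified version of the promoter, and it does not identify the cloning sites. As a level 0 module, the part is meant to be released by Type IIS restriction digestion and assembled in a defined order with coding sequence and terminator parts into level 1 plant transcription units. The associated work concerns a pipeline for identifying and engineering constitutive and repressible plant promoters, so this plasmid serves as a reusable promoter building block for plant expression constructs rather than as an expression vector itself.
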