Features (pLannotate 1.2.2; 6 found; start..end, strand, type, name):
    288..876     +  rep_origin     ori: high-copy-number ColE1/pMB1/pBR322/pUC origin of replication
   1059..1108    +  CDS            lacI (fragment): lac repressor; lacI; The lac repressor binds to the lac operator to inhibit transcription in E. coli. This inhibition can be relieved by adding lactose or isopropyl-β-D-thiogalactopyranoside (IPTG).
   1864..1968    +  promoter       AmpR promoter: bla
   1959..2039    -  CDS            int (fragment): INT2_ECOLX - Protein inferred from homology: Swiss-Prot protein existence level 3. Putative integrase believed to be involved in the insertion of antibiotic resistance genes into plasmids and transposons. From Escherichia coli.
   2127..2183    +  CDS            GmR (fragment): gentamycin acetyltransferase; aacC1; confers resistance to gentamycin
   2190..114     +  CDS            aadA (across the origin): S3AD_ECOLX - Experimental evidence at protein level: Swiss-Prot protein existence level 1. Mediates bacterial resistance to the antibiotics streptomycin and spectinomycin. From Escherichia coli.
>Addgene plasmid #205375 | pICH41295(pro5U)-pAT3G08530(H,I) | addgene full sequence | sequence record 404887 | Addgene NGS Result
GAAGCTAGACAGGCTTATCTTGGACAAGAAGAAGATCGCTTGGCCTCGCGCGCAGATCAGTTGGAAGAAT
TTGTCCATTACGTAAAAGGCGAGATCACCAAGGTAGTCGGCAAATAACTGTCAGACCAAGTTTACTCATA
TATACTTTAGATTGATTTAAAACTTCATTTTTAATTTAAAAGGATCTAGGTGAAGATCCTTTTTGATAAT
CTCATGACCAAAATCCCTTAACGTGAGTTTTCGTTCCACTGAGCGTCAGACCCCGTAGAAAAGATCAAAG
GATCTTCTTGAGATCCTTTTTTTCTGCGCGTAATCTGCTGCTTGCAAACAAAAAAACCACCGCTACCAGC
GGTGGTTTGTTTGCCGGATCAAGAGCTACCAACTCTTTTTCCGAAGGTAACTGGCTTCAGCAGAGCGCAG
ATACCAAATACTGTTCTTCTAGTGTAGCCGTAGTTAGGCCACCACTTCAAGAACTCTGTAGCACCGCCTA
CATACCTCGCTCTGCTAATCCTGTTACCAGTGGCTGCTGCCAGTGGCGATAAGTCGTGTCTTACCGGGTT
GGACTCAAGACGATAGTTACCGGATAAGGCGCAGCGGTCGGGCTGAACGGGGGGTTCGTGCACACAGCCC
AGCTTGGAGCGAACGACCTACACCGAACTGAGATACCTACAGCGTGAGCTATGAGAAAGCGCCACGCTTC
CCGAAGGGAGAAAGGCGGACAGGTATCCGGTAAGCGGCAGGGTCGGAACAGGAGAGCGCACGAGGGAGCT
TCCAGGGGGAAACGCCTGGTATCTTTATAGTCCTGTCGGGTTTCGCCACCTCTGACTTGAGCGTCGATTT
TTGTGATGCTCGTCAGGGGGGCGGAGCCTATGGAAAAACGCCAGCAACGCGGCCTTTTTACGGTTCCTGG
CCTTTTGCTGGCCTTTTGCTCACATGTTCTTTCCTGCGTTATCCCCTGATTCTGTGGATAACCGTATTAC
CGCCTTTGAGTGAGCTGATACCGCTCGCCGCAGCCGAACGACCGAGCGCAGCGAGTCAGTGAGCGAGGAA
GCGGAAGAGCGCCCAATACGCAAACCGCCTCTCCCCGCGCGTTGGCCGATTCATTAATCACTCTGTGGTC
TCAGGAGAGTGATACTCTATGACATAATATTCCTTCTTCTTTTGGATCAGATTAATTAAGTTTTGTTTCT
AATTATTAAGTCATGACACTTCTTCCATTCTTAATTATTAAGTTTTTTTTTTCTTGTATCAAATCTTTAA
TTATTAAGTTTTCTTTACGTATAGGTTTAGAGTGGTGACACTTCTTCCATTCTTAATTATTAAGTTTTTT
TCTTGGATCAAATCTTAATTATTAAGTCATTTATTGTTGTTTCACCTAAGGTACCTTCATTTAAAAGCAC
CAATTAAAATATTTCACGTGTCGTCTCATTAGAAATTCGGATGGAAGTCAGTTGACAGAGTCGTGGATGG
GCCGGACCTGGTTATAAATGTAAGACTCTAATTGGATCGCTGTTCGTCATTACTTACCCATATATATTTG
TTATTCTTCTTTTCTCAATTTTCTTTCTCTTTCCATCACCTTTCTCGTTCACTTGCTTCAGATCTGGCAG
CGATTTCATTTCTTCTCCAGTCTTTCTCTCGTCTCGGTTCTATCTCCTGGCCATTGGCGGTCAGGACTTC
TCAGCCGTATATTTGATTCCGTCCCCGGATTTACTCTTGCTGTGATCTGAGGTCAAACAATGTGAGACCA
CGAAGTGGCTCTTCAGTGGACGAAAGGGCCTCGTGATACGCCTATTTTTATAGGTTAATGTCATGATAAT
AATGGTTTCTTAGACGTCAGGTGGCACTTTTCGGGGAAATGTGCGCGGAACCCCTATTTGTTTATTTTTC
TAAATACATTCAAATATGTATCCGCTCATGAGACAATAACCCTGATAAATGCTTCAATAATATTGAAAAA
GGAAGAGTATGCGCTCACGCAACTGGTCCAGAACCTTGACCGAACGCAGCGGTGGTAACGGCGCAGTGGC
GGTTTTCATGGCTTGTTATGACTGTTTTTTTTTGGGGTACAGTCTATGCCTCGGGCATCCAAGCAGCAAG
CGCGTTACGCCGTGGGTCGATGTTTGATGTTATGGAGCAGCAACGATGTTACGCAGCAGGGCAGTCGCCC
TAAAACAAAGTTAAACATCATGAGGGAAGCGGTGATCGCCGAAGTATCGACTCAACTATCAGAGGTAGTT
GGCGTCATCGAGCGCCATCTCGAACCGACGTTGCTGGCCGTACATTTGTACGGCTCCGCAGTGGATGGCG
GCCTGAAGCCACACAGCGATATTGATTTGCTGGTTACGGTGACCGTAAGGCTTGATGAAACAACGCGGCG
AGCTTTGATCAACGACCTTTTGGAAACTTCGGCTTCCCCTGGAGAGAGCGAGATTCTCCGCGCTGTAGAA
GTCACCATTGTTGTGCACGACGACATCATTCCGTGGCGTTATCCAGCTAAGCGCGAACTGCAATTTGGAG
AATGGCAGCGCAATGACATTCTTGCAGGTATCTTCGAGCCAGCCACGATCGACATTGATCTGGCTATCTT
GCTGACAAAAGCAAGAGAACATAGCGTTGCCTTGGTAGGTCCAGCGGCGGAGGAACTCTTTGATCCGGTT
CCTGAACAGGATCTATTTGAGGCGCTAAATGAAACCTTAACGCTATGGAACTCGCCGCCCGACTGGGCTG
GCGATGAGCGAAATGTAGTGCTTACGTTGTCCCGCATTTGGTACAGCGCAGTAACCGGCAAAATCGCGCC
GAAGGATGTCGCTGCCGACTGGGCAATGGAGCGCCTGCCGGCCCAGTATCAGCCCGTCATACTT
